>Addgene plasmid #42372 | BAK1A | depositor partial sequence | sequence record 57205 | BAK1A sequence 610 bps
CATATGCACCATCATCATCATCATTCTTCTGGTGTAGATCTGGGTACCGAGAACCTGTACTTCCAATCCA
TGTCTGCTTCTGAGGAGCAGGTAGCCCAGGACACAGAGGAGGTTTTCCGCAGCTACGTTTTTTACCGCCA
TCAGCAGGAACAGGAGGCTGAAGGGGTGGCTGCCCCTGCCGACCCAGAGATGGTCACCTTACCTCTGCAA
CCTAGCAGCACCATGGGGCAGGTGGGACGGCAGCTCGCCATCATCGGGGACGACATCAACCGACGCTATG
ACTCAGAGTTCCAGACCATGTTGCAGCACCTGCAGCCCACGGCAGAGAATGCCTATGAGTACTTCACCAA
GATTGCCACCAGCCTGTTTGAGAGTGGCATCAATTGGGGCCGTGTGGTGGCTCTTCTGGGCTTCGGCTAC
CGTCTGGCCCTACACGTCTACCAGCATGGCCTGACTGGCTTCCTAGGCCAGGTGACCCGCTTCGTGGTCG
ACTTCATGCTGCATCACTGCATTGCCCGGTGGATTGCACAGAGGGGTGGCTGGGTGGCAGCCCTGAACTT
GGGCAATGGTCCCATCCTGAACTGACAGTAAAGGTGGATACGGATCCGAA
