>Addgene plasmid #42372 | BAK1A | addgene partial sequence | sequence record 59397 | T7 5'-TAATACGACTCACTATAGGG-3'
ATTCCCTCTGAAATAATTTTGTTTAACTTTAAGAAGGAGATATACATATGCACCATCATCATCATCATTC
TTCTGGTGTAGATCTGGGTACCGAGAACCTGTACTTCCAATCCATGTCTGCTTCTGAGGAGCAGGTAGCC
CAGGACACAGAGGAGGTTTTCCGCAGCTACGTTTTTTACCGCCATCAGCAGGAACAGGAGGCTGAAGGGG
TGGCTGCCCCTGCCGACCCAGAGATGGTCACCTTACCTCTGCAACCTAGCAGCACCATGGGGCAGGTGGG
ACGGCAGCTCGCCATCATCGGGGACGACATCAACCGACGCTATGACTCAGAGTTCCAGACCATGTTGCAG
CACCTGCAGCCCACGGCAGAGAATGCCTATGAGTACTTCACCAAGATTGCCACCAGCCTGTTTGAGAGTG
GCATCAATTGGGGCCGTGTGGTGGCTCTTCTGGGCTTCGGCTACCGTCTGGCCCTACACGTCTACCAGCA
TGGCCTGACTGGCTTCCTAGGCCAGGTGACCCGCTTCGTGGTCGACTTCATGCTGCATCACTGCATTGCC
CGGTGGATTGCACAGAGGGGTGGCTGGGTGGCAGCCCTGAACTTGGGCAATGGTCCCATCCTGAACTGAC
AGTAAAGGTGGATACGGATCCGAATTCGAGCTCCGTCGACAAGCTTGCGGCCGCACTCGAGCACCACCAC
CACCACCACTGAGATCCGGCTGCTAACAAAGCCCGAAAGGAAGCTGAGTTGGCTGCTGCCACCGCTGAGC
AATAACTAGCATAACCCCTTGGGGCCTCTAAACGGGTCTTGAGGGGTTTTTTGCTGAAAGGAGGAACTAT
ATCCGGATTGGCGAATGGG
[77 nt withheld, positions 860-936]
