[The description below was written by a language model from this plasmid's Addgene catalogue record.]
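Description:
BAK1A is a bacterial expression plasmid built on the pNIC28-Bsa4 backbone from the Structural Genomics Consortium, designed to produce a fragment of human BAK1 (also known as BAK, BCL2L7 or CDN1), a pro-apoptotic member of the BCL-2 family, for structure determination. The plasmid is recorded as high copy and is selected in E. coli with kanamycin. The record does not list the origin of replication, and no feature table is provided, so the details of the backbone elements cannot be confirmed beyond the catalogue fields.

The insert is about 610 bp and was introduced by ligation-independent cloning. The depositor notes that it may not represent the full open reading frame, which is typical of constructs trimmed to a crystallisable domain. The mutation field simply refers to the depositor comments, which do not spell out any specific sequence changes. The protein is expressed with an N-terminal hexahistidine tag followed by a TEV protease cleavage site, allowing purification by immobilised metal affinity chromatography and subsequent removal of the tag. The promoter is not explicitly stated, but the T7 and T7-terminator sequencing primers and the recommendation of a BL21(DE3)-derived expression strain carrying a rare-codon tRNA plasmid indicate a T7 polymerase-driven expression cassette.

The construct is associated with a deposited crystal structure of BAK1, and its main use is recombinant production of this BAK1 fragment in E. coli for structural and biophysical studies.
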