Addgene plasmid #42372: BAK1A
Purpose: Bacterial expression for structure determination; may not be full ORF
Depositing lab: Nicola Burgess-Brown. Depositing organization: University of Oxford.
Backbone
  Vector backbone: pNIC28-Bsa4
  Backbone manufacturer: SGC
  Vector type: Bacterial Expression
Growth in bacteria
  Bacterial resistance: Kanamycin, 50 μg/mL
  Growth temperature: 37°C
  Growth strain: Mach1 ;
  Copy number: High Copy
Gene/Insert
  Gene/Insert name: BAK1A (alt names: BAK1; gi|13325224; PDB:2JCN)
  Species: H. sapiens (human)
  Insert size (bp): 610
  Mutation: See Comments
  GenBank ID: BAK1 gi|13325224
  Entrez Gene: BAK1 (a.k.a. BAK, BAK-LIKE, BCL2L7, CDN1)
  Tag / fusion protein: His6-TEV (N terminal on insert)
  Cloning method: Ligation Independent Cloning
  Sequencing primers: 5′ T7; 3′ T7-term
Terms and licenses: Academic/Nonprofit Terms; Industry Terms: Not Available to Industry
Depositor comments: http://www.thesgc.org/structures/2JCN/ Use BL21(DE3)-R3-pRARE2 strain for expression.
How to cite: BAK1A was a gift from Nicola Burgess-Brown (Addgene plasmid # 42372 ; http://n2t.net/addgene:42372 ; RRID:Addgene_42372)
